>Addgene plasmid #25501 | GNPNAT1 | depositor partial sequence | sequence record 11905 | Author sequence
AGGAAACCTGATGAAACTCCTATGTTTGACCCAAGTCTACTCAAAGAAGTGGACTGGAGTCAGAATACAG
CTACATTTTCTCCAGCCATTTCCCCAACACATCCTGGAGAAGGCTTGGTTTTGAGGCCTCTTTGTACTGC
TGACTTAAATAGAGGTTTTTTTAAGGTATTGGGTCAGCTAACAGAGACTGGAGTTGTCAGCCCTGAACAA
TTTATGAAATCTTTTGAGCATATGAAGAAATCTGGGGATTATTATGTTACAGTTGTAGAAGATGTGACTC
TAGGACAGATTGTTGCTACGGCAACTCTGATTATAGAACATAAATTCATCCATTCCTGTGCTAAGAGAGG
AAGAGTAGAAGATGTTGTTGTTAGTGATGAATGCAGAGGAAAGCAGCTTGGCAAATTGTTATTATCAACC
CTTACTTTGCTAAGCAAGAAACTGAACTGTTACAAGATTACCCTTGAATGTCTACCACAAAATGTTGGTT
TCTATAAAAAGTTTGGATATACTGTATCTGAAGAAAACTACATGTGTCGGAGGTTTCTAAAG
