>Addgene plasmid #25501 | GNPNAT1 | addgene partial sequence | sequence record 31482 | 25501 with T7
GAATATTTTGTTTACTTTAAGAAGGAGATATACCATGCATCATCATCATCATCACAGCAGCGGCAGAGAA
AACTTGTATTTCCAGGGCAGGAAACCTGATGAAACTCCTATGTTTGACCCAAGTCTACTCAAAGAAGTGG
ACTGGAGTCAGAATACAGCTACATTTTCTCCAGCCATTTCCCCAACACATCCTGGAGAAGGCTTGGTTTT
GAGGCCTCTTTGTACTGCTGACTTAAATAGAGGTTTTTTTAAGGTATTGGGTCAGCTAACAGAGACTGGA
GTTGTCAGCCCTGAACAATTTATGAAATCTTTTGAGCATATGAAGAAATCTGGGGATTATTATGTTACAG
TTGTAGAAGATGTGACTCTAGGACAGATTGTTGCTACGGCAACTCTGATTATAGAACATAAATTCATCCA
TTCCTGTGCTAAGAGAGGAAGAGTAGAAGATGTTGTTGTTAGTGATGAATGCAGAGGAAAGCAGCTTGGC
AAATTGTTATTATCAACCCTTACTTTGCTAAGCAAGAAACTGAACTGTTACAAGATTACCCTTGAATGTC
TACCACAAAATGTTGGTTTCTATAAAAAGTTTGGATATACTGTATCTGAAGAAAACTACATGTGTCGGAG
GTTTCTAAAGTGATGACGAAGCTTGCGGCCGCACTCGAGCACCACCACCACCACCACTGAGATCCGGCTG
CTAACAAAGCCCGAAAGGAAGCTGAGTTGGCTGCTGCCACCGCTGAGCAATAACTAGCATAACCCCTTGG
GGCCTCTAAACGGGTCTTGAGGGGTTTTTTGCTGAAAGGAGGAACTATATCCGGATTGGCGAATGGG
[97 nt withheld, positions 838-934]
