[The description below was written by a language model from this plasmid's Addgene catalogue record.]
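Description:
GNPNAT1 is a bacterial expression plasmid built on the pET28-MHL backbone, a pET28-derived vector from a structural genomics programme, with a recorded backbone size of 7325 bp before insertion. It carries kanamycin resistance for selection and is listed as low copy, with a standard cloning strain of E. coli used for propagation. The record includes no feature table, so the origin of replication and the promoter are not explicitly stated. However, the listed sequencing primers (T7 forward and T7 terminator reverse) indicate that the insert sits between a T7 promoter and T7 terminator, as is usual for pET-type vectors. In such systems, expression depends on a host strain that supplies T7 RNA polymerase.

The payload is a 552 bp human coding fragment of GNPNAT1, which encodes glucosamine-phosphate N-acetyltransferase 1 (also known as GNA1), an enzyme of the hexosamine pathway that acetylates glucosamine-6-phosphate. It was inserted by restriction enzyme cloning and is fused to an N-terminal His tag, which allows the recombinant protein to be purified by immobilised metal affinity chromatography. The record does not say whether a protease cleavage site follows the tag.

The stated purpose is bacterial production of protein for structure determination, and the entry links the construct to two deposited crystal structures. The record cautions that the insert may not be the full open reading frame. It should therefore be regarded as a construct designed for crystallography, possibly truncated, rather than as a guaranteed full-length cDNA clone.
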