Addgene plasmid #25501: GNPNAT1
Purpose: Bacterial expression for structure determination; may not be full ORF
Depositing lab: Cheryl Arrowsmith. Depositing organization: University of Toronto.
Backbone
  Vector backbone: pET28-MHL
  Backbone manufacturer: SGC
  Backbone size w/o insert (bp): 7325
  Vector type: Bacterial Expression
Growth in bacteria
  Bacterial resistance: Kanamycin, 50 μg/mL
  Growth temperature: 37°C
  Growth strain: DH5alpha
  Copy number: Low Copy
Gene/Insert
  Gene/Insert name: GNPNAT1 (alt names: PDB: 2HUZ, 2O28; glucosamine-phosphate N-acetyltransferase 1)
  Species: H. sapiens (human)
  Insert size (bp): 552
  Entrez Gene: GNPNAT1 (a.k.a. GNA1, GNPNAT, Gpnat1)
  Tag / fusion protein: His (N terminal on insert)
  Cloning method: Restriction Enzyme
  Sequencing primers: 5′ T7; 3′ T7-term
Terms and licenses: Academic/Nonprofit Terms; Industry Terms: Not Available to Industry
How to cite: GNPNAT1 was a gift from Cheryl Arrowsmith (Addgene plasmid # 25501 ; http://n2t.net/addgene:25501 ; RRID:Addgene_25501)
